Addgene plasmid #72045: Sema6d.5-AP-His
Purpose: Expresses the extracellular region of the Sema6D, isoform 5 protein, C-terminally fused to alkaline phosphatase + 6X histidine tag.
Depositing lab: Woj Wojtowicz. Depositing organization: University of California, Berkeley. Publication: An extracellular biochemical screen reveals that FLRTs and Unc5s mediate neuronal subtype recognition in the retina. Visser JJ, Cheng Y, Perry SC, Chastain AB, Parsa B, Masri SS, Ray TA, Kay JN, Wojtowicz WM. Elife. 2015 Dec 3;4. pii: e08149. doi: 10.7554/eLife.08149. PubMed 26633812.
Backbone
  Vector backbone: pCMVi-SV40ori
  Vector type: Mammalian Expression
Growth in bacteria
  Bacterial resistance: Ampicillin, 100 μg/mL
  Growth temperature: 37°C
  Growth strain: DH5alpha
  Copy number: High Copy
Gene/Insert
  Gene/Insert name: Sema6d.5 (alt names: Semaphorin 6D, isoform 5; NCBI gene ID 214968; Reference sequence NM_199239.3)
  Species: M. musculus (mouse)
  Insert size (bp): 1848
  Entrez Gene: Sema6d (a.k.a. 1110067B02Rik, AA409156, D330011G23, mKIAA1479)
  Promoter: CMV
  Tag / fusion protein: AP-His (C terminal on backbone)
  Cloning method: Restriction Enzyme; 5′ cloning site NotI (not destroyed); 3′ cloning site SpeI (not destroyed)
  Sequencing primers: 5′ GTCAGAGGTAACTCCCGTTGC; 3′ GAGGTTCTTGGCGGCTGTC
Terms and licenses: Academic/Nonprofit Terms; Industry Terms: Not Available to Industry
How to cite: Sema6d.5-AP-His was a gift from Woj Wojtowicz (Addgene plasmid # 72045 ; http://n2t.net/addgene:72045 ; RRID:Addgene_72045)
