[The description below was written by a language model from this plasmid's Addgene catalogue record and pLannotate feature annotations shown in this document.]
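Description:
Sema6d.5-AP-His is a mammalian expression plasmid built on the pCMVi-SV40ori backbone that produces a secreted, tagged form of the mouse semaphorin 6D (isoform 5) extracellular region. It is propagated in E. coli as a high-copy plasmid through a ColE1/pUC-type origin and selected with ampicillin via the β-lactamase gene. The annotated 8,363-nt sequence also contains an f1 phage origin and short remnants of rop, bom and lacZα left over from earlier cloning vectors. An SV40 enhancer/early promoter region is present as well. It corresponds to the "SV40ori" in the backbone name, and SV40 origin sequences generally allow episomal amplification in cells expressing large T antigen.

The expression cassette is driven by the human cytomegalovirus immediate-early enhancer and promoter followed by CMV intron A, an arrangement commonly used to boost transcript levels in transfected cells. Downstream lies the 1,848-bp Sema6d ectodomain fragment, cloned between NotI and SpeI sites that remain intact. It is fused at its C terminus to human placental alkaline phosphatase and, according to the catalogue entry, a 6X histidine tag. The His tag is not annotated separately in the feature table. An SV40 polyadenylation signal terminates the transcript.

The alkaline phosphatase moiety provides an enzymatic readout for detecting and quantifying the fusion protein, and the His tag offers a handle for capture or purification. The construct was deposited in connection with an extracellular biochemical screen for binding interactions among cell-surface recognition proteins in the retina, where such AP-tagged ectodomains serve as soluble binding probes.
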