Features (pLannotate 1.2.2; 14 found; start..end, strand, type, name):
     25..408     +  enhancer       CMV enhancer: human cytomegalovirus immediate early enhancer
    410..609     +  promoter       CMV promoter: human cytomegalovirus (CMV) immediate early promoter
    748..1573    +  intron         CMV intron A: human cytomegalovirus intron A (Chapman et al., 1991)
   1610..3457    +  CDS            Sema6d (fragment): SEM6D_MOUSE - Also known as Kiaa1479. Experimental evidence at protein level: Swiss-Prot protein existence level 1. Shows growth cone collapsing activity on dorsal root ganglion (DRG) neurons in vitro. May be a stop signal for the DRG neurons in their target areas, and possibly also for other neurons. May also be involved in the maintenance and remodeling of neuronal connections (By similarity). From Mus musculus (Mouse).
   3476..4927    +  CDS            SEAP: secreted alkaline phosphatase from human placenta The natural enzyme has a C-terminal transmembrane sequence that is replaced by a GPI anchor.
   4986..5107    +  polyA_signal   SV40 poly(A) signal: SV40 polyadenylation signal
   5316..5904    -  rep_origin     ori: high-copy-number ColE1/pMB1/pBR322/pUC origin of replication
   6075..6935    -  CDS            AmpR: β-lactamase; bla; confers resistance to ampicillin, carbenicillin, and related antibiotics
   6936..7040    -  promoter       AmpR promoter: bla
   7135..7170    +  CDS            rop (fragment): Rop protein, which maintains plasmids at low copy number; rop
   7193..7523    +  promoter       SV40 promoter: SV40 enhancer and early promoter
   7646..7745    +  misc_feature   bom (fragment): basis of mobility region from pBR322
   7773..8201    -  rep_origin     f1 ori (sequence partly withheld): f1 bacteriophage origin of replication; arrow indicates direction of (+) strand synthesis
   8205..8362    -  CDS            lacZα (fragment): LacZα fragment of β-galactosidase; lacZ fragment
>Addgene plasmid #72045 | Sema6d.5-AP-His | depositor full sequence | sequence record 131231 | Full Sequence
GTCGAGGTCTCGACGGTATCGATTGACATTGATTATTGACTAGCTAGTTATTAATAGTAATCAATTACGG
GGTCATTAGTTCATAGCCCATATATGGAGTTCCGCGTTACATAACTTACGGTAAATGGCCCGCCTGGCTG
ACCGCCCAACGACCCCCGCCCATTGACGTCAATAATGACGTATGTTCCCATAGTAACGCCAATAGGGACT
TTCCATTGACGTCAATGGGTGGAGTATTTACGGTAAACTGCCCACTTGGCAGTACATCAAGTGTATCATA
TGCCAAGTCCGCCCCCTATTGACGTCAATGACGGTAAATGGCCCGCCTGGCATTATGCCCAGTACATGAC
CTTACGGGACTTTCCTACTTGGCAGTACATCTACGTATTAGTCATCGCTATTACCATGGTGATGCGGTTT
TGGCAGTACACCAATGGGCGTGGATAGCGGTTTGACTCACGGGGATTTCCAAGTCTCCACCCCATTGACG
TCAATGGGAGTTTGTTTTGGCACCAAAATCAACGGGACTTTCCAAAATGTCGTAATAACCCCGCCCCGTT
GACGCAAATGGGCGGTAGGCGTGTACGGTGGGAGGTCTATATAAGCAGAGCTCGTTTAGTGAACCGTCAG
ATCGCCTGGAGACGCCATCCACGCTGTTTTGACCTCCATAGAAGACACCGGGACCGATCCAGCCTCCGCG
GCCGGGAACGGTGCATTGGAACGCGGATTCCCCGTGCCAAGAGTGACGTAAGTACCGCCTATAGACTCTA
TAGGCACACCCCTTTGGCTCTTATGCATGCTATACTGTTTTTGGCTTGGGGCCTATACACCCCCGCTTCC
ATATGCTATAGGTGATGGTATAGCTTAGCCTATAGGTGTGGGTTATTGACCATTATTGACCACTCCCCTA
TTGGTGACGATACTTTCCATTACTAATCCATAACATGGCTCTTTGCCACAACTATCTCTATTGGCTATAT
GCCAATACTCTGTCCTTCAGAGACTGACACGGACTCTGTATTTTTACAGGATGGGGTCCCATTTATTATT
TACAAATTCACATATACAACAACGCCGTCCCCCGTGCCCGCAGTTTTTATTAAACATAGCGTGGGATCTC
CACGCGAATCTCGGGTACGTGTTCCGGACATGGGCTCTTCTCCGGTAGCGGCGGAGCTTCCACATCCGAG
CCCTGGTCCCATGCCTCCAGCGGCTCATGGTCGCTCGGCAGCTCCTTGCTCCTAACAGTGGAGGCCAGAC
TTAGGCACAGCACAATGCCCACCACCACCAGTGTGCCGCACAAGGCCGTGGCGGTAGGGTATGTGTCTGA
AAATGAGCTCGGAGATTGGGCTCGCACCGCTGACGCAGATGGAAGACTTAAGGCAGCGGCAGAAGAAGAT
GCAGGCAGCTGAGTTGTTGTATTCTGATAAGAGTCAGAGGTAACTCCCGTTGCGGTGCTGTTAACGGTGG
AGGGCAGTGTAGTCTGAGCAGTACTCGTTGCTGCCGCGCGCGCCACCAGACATAATAGCTGACAGACTAA
CAGACTGTTCCTTTCCATGGGTCTTTTCTGCAGAAGCTTGAATTCTCGAGGATCCGCGGCCGCGCCACCA
TGGGGTTCCTTCTGCTTTGGTTCTGCGTGCTGTTCCTTCTGGTCTCCAGGTTACGGGCGGTCAGCTTCCC
AGAAGACGATGAGCCCCTCAACACGGTTGACTATCACTATTCAAGGCAATATCCGGTTTTTAGAGGACGC
CCTTCAGGCAACGAATCGCAGCACAGGCTGGACTTTCAGCTGATGTTGAAAATTCGAGACACACTTTATA
TTGCTGGCAGGGATCAAGTCTATACAGTGAACTTAAATGAAATCCCCCAAACAGAGGTGATACCAAGCAA
GAAGCTGACGTGGAGGTCCAGACAGCAGGATCGAGAAAATTGTGCTATGAAAGGCAAGCATAAAGATGAA
TGCCACAACTTCATCAAAGTCTTTGTCCCAAGAAATGATGAGATGGTTTTTGTCTGTGGTACCAATGCTT
TCAACCCGATGTGCAGATACTATAGGTTGAGAACGTTAGAGTATGATGGGGAAGAAATTAGTGGCCTGGC
ACGATGCCCGTTTGATGCCCGACAAACCAATGTCGCCCTCTTTGCTGATGGAAAACTCTATTCTGCCACA
GTGGCTGATTTCCTGGCCAGTGATGCTGTCATTTACAGAAGCATGGGAGATGGATCTGCCCTTCGCACAA
TAAAATACGATTCCAAGTGGATCAAAGAACCACACTTCCTTCATGCCATAGAATATGGAAACTATGTCTA
TTTCTTCTTCAGAGAAATCGCCGTGGAACATAATAACTTAGGCAAGGCTGTGTATTCCCGCGTGGCTCGC
ATTTGTAAAAACGACATGGGTGGCTCACAGCGGGTCCTGGAGAAACACTGGACTTCCTTCCTTAAGGCTC
GGCTGAACTGCTCCGTTCCTGGAGATTCCTTTTTCTACTTCGACGTCCTGCAGTCTATAACAGACATAAT
CCAAATCAATGGCATCCCCACTGTGGTTGGGGTCTTCACCACACAGCTCAACAGCATTCCTGGTTCTGCA
GTCTGTGCCTTTAGCATGGACGACATTGAGAAAGTGTTCAAAGGGCGGTTCAAAGAGCAGAAAACCCCAG
ACTCTGTTTGGACAGCAGTTCCCGAAGACAAAGTACCAAAACCAAGGCCTGGCTGTTGTGCCAAACACGG
CCTCGCAGAAGCTTACAAGACCTCCATCGACTTTCCAGATGACACCCTGGCTTTCATCAAGTCCCACCCG
CTGATGGACTCTGCCGTCCCACCCATTGCCGATGAGCCCTGGTTCACAAAGACACGGGTCAGGTACAGGT
TGACAGCCATCGAAGTGGACCGTTCAGCAGGGCCATACCAAAACTACACAGTCATCTTTGTTGGCTCTGA
AGCTGGCGTGGTACTTAAAGTTTTGGCAAAGACCAGTCCTTTCTCTCTGAATGACAGTGTATTACTCGAA
GAGATTGAAGCTTATAACCCAGCCAAGTGCAGCGCCGAGAGTGAGGAGGACAGAAAGGTGGTCTCATTAC
AGCTGGACAAGGATCACCATGCTTTATACGTGGCCTTCTCTAGCTGCGTGGTCCGCATCCCCCTCAGCCG
CTGTGAGCGCTACGGATCGTGTAAAAAGTCTTGCATTGCATCACGTGACCCGTACTGTGGTTGGTTAAGC
CAGGGAGTTTGTGAGAGAGTGACCCTAGGGATGCTGCTGTTAACCGAAGACTTCTTTGCTTTCCATAACC
ACAGCCCTGGAGGATATGAGCAGGACACGGAGTACGGCAACACAGCCCACCTAGGGGACTGCCACGAAAG
TTTGCCTCCTTCAACTACACCAGATTACAAAATATTTGGCGGTCCAACATCTGGTGTACGGTGGGAAGTC
CAGTCTGGAGAATCCAATCAGATGGTCACTAGTGGATCTTCCGGAATCATCCCAGTTGAGGAGGAGAACC
CGGACTTCTGGAACCGCGAGGCAGCCGAGGCCCTGGGTGCCGCCAAGAAGCTGCAGCCTGCACAGACAGC
CGCCAAGAACCTCATCATCTTCCTGGGCGATGGGATGGGGGTGTCTACGGTGACAGCTGCCAGGATCCTA
AAAGGGCAGAAGAAGGACAAACTGGGGCCTGAGATACCCCTGGCCATGGACCGCTTCCCATATGTGGCTC
TGTCCAAGACATACAATGTAGACAAACATGTGCCAGACAGTGGAGCCACAGCCACGGCCTACCTGTGCGG
GGTCAAGGGCAACTTCCAGACCATTGGCTTGAGTGCAGCCGCCCGCTTTAACCAGTGCAACACGACACGC
GGCAACGAGGTCATCTCCGTGATGAATCGGGCCAAGAAAGCAGGGAAGTCAGTGGGAGTGGTAACCACCA
CACGAGTGCAGCACGCCTCGCCAGCCGGCACCTACGCCCACACGGTGAACCGCAACTGGTACTCGGACGC
CGACGTGCCTGCCTCGGCCCGCCAGGAGGGGTGCCAGGACATCGCTACGCAGCTCATCTCCAACATGGAC
ATTGACGTGATCCTAGGTGGAGGCCGAAAGTACATGTTTCGCATGGGAACCCCAGACCCTGAGTACCCAG
ATGACTACAGCCAAGGTGGGACCAGGCTGGACGGGAAGAATCTGGTGCAGGAATGGCTGGCGAAGCGCCA
GGGTGCCCGGTATGTGTGGAACCGCACTGAGCTCATGCAGGCTTCCCTGGACCCGTCTGTGACCCATCTC
ATGGGTCTCTTTGAGCCTGGAGACATGAAATACGAGATCCACCGAGACTCCACACTGGACCCCTCCCTGA
TGGAGATGACAGAGGCTGCCCTGCGCCTGCTGAGCAGGAACCCCCGCGGCTTCTTCCTCTTCGTGGAGGG
TGGTCGCATCGACCATGGTCATCATGAAAGCAGGGCTTACCGGGCACTGACTGAGACGATCATGTTCGAC
GACGCCATTGAGAGGGCGGGCCAGCTCACCAGCGAGGAGGACACGCTGAGCCTCGTCACTGCCGACCACT
CCCACGTCTTCTCCTTCGGAGGCTACCCCCTGCGAGGGAGCTCCATCTTCGGGCTGGCCCCTGGCAAGGC
CCGGGACAGGAAGGCCTACACGGTCCTCCTATACGGAAACGGTCCAGGCTATGTGCTCAAGGACGGCGCC
CGGCCGGATGTTACCGAGAGCGAGAGCGGGAGCCCCGAGTATCGGCAGCAGTCAGCAGTGCCCCTGGACG
AAGAGACCCACGCAGGCGAGGACGTGGCGGTGTTCGCGCGCGGCCCGCAGGCGCACCTGGTTCACGGCGT
GCAGGAGCAGACCTTCATAGCGCACGTCATGGCCTTCGCCGCCTGCCTGGAGCCCTACACCGCCTGCGAC
CTGGCGCCCCCCGCCGGCACCACCGACGCCGCGCACCCGGGTCATCATCACCATCACCATTAATCTAGAG
ATCTTATTAAAGCAGAACTTGTTTATTGCAGCTTATAATGGTTACAAATAAAGCAATAGCATCACAAATT
TCACAAATAAAGCATTTTTTTCACTGCATTCTAGTTGTGGTTTGTCCAAACTCATCAATGTATCTTATCA
TGTCTGGTCGACTCTAGCTAGACTCTTCCGCTTCCTCGCTCACTGACTCGCTGCGCTCGGTCGTTCGGCT
GCGGCGAGCGGTATCAGCTCACTCAAAGGCGGTAATACGGTTATCCACAGAATCAGGGGATAACGCAGGA
AAGAACATGTGAGCAAAAGGCCAGCAAAAGGCCAGGAACCGTAAAAAGGCCGCGTTGCTGGCGTTTTTCC
ATAGGCTCCGCCCCCCTGACGAGCATCACAAAAATCGACGCTCAAGTCAGAGGTGGCGAAACCCGACAGG
ACTATAAAGATACCAGGCGTTTCCCCCTGGAAGCTCCCTCGTGCGCTCTCCTGTTCCGACCCTGCCGCTT
ACCGGATACCTGTCCGCCTTTCTCCCTTCGGGAAGCGTGGCGCTTTCTCATAGCTCACGCTGTAGGTATC
TCAGTTCGGTGTAGGTCGTTCGCTCCAAGCTGGGCTGTGTGCACGAACCCCCCGTTCAGCCCGACCGCTG
CGCCTTATCCGGTAACTATCGTCTTGAGTCCAACCCGGTAAGACACGACTTATCGCCACTGGCAGCAGCC
ACTGGTAACAGGATTAGCAGAGCGAGGTATGTAGGCGGTGCTACAGAGTTCTTGAAGTGGTGGCCTAACT
ACGGCTACACTAGAAGAACAGTATTTGGTATCTGCGCTCTGCTGAAGCCAGTTACCTTCGGAAAAAGAGT
TGGTAGCTCTTGATCCGGCAAACAAACCACCGCTGGTAGCGGTGGTTTTTTTGTTTGCAAGCAGCAGATT
ACGCGCAGAAAAAAAGGATCTCAAGAAGATCCTTTGATCTTTTCTACGGGGTCTGACGCTCAGTGGAACG
AAAACTCACGTTAAGGGATTTTGGTCATGAGATTATCAAAAAGGATCTTCACCTAGATCCTTTTAAATTA
AAAATGAAGTTTTAAATCAATCTAAAGTATATATGAGTAAACTTGGTCTGACAGTTACCAATGCTTAATC
AGTGAGGCACCTATCTCAGCGATCTGTCTATTTCGTTCATCCATAGTTGCCTGACTCCCCGTCGTGTAGA
TAACTACGATACGGGAGGGCTTACCATCTGGCCCCAGTGCTGCAATGATACCGCGAGACCCACGCTCACC
GGCTCCAGATTTATCAGCAATAAACCAGCCAGCCGGAAGGGCCGAGCGCAGAAGTGGTCCTGCAACTTTA
TCCGCCTCCATCCAGTCTATTAATTGTTGCCGGGAAGCTAGAGTAAGTAGTTCGCCAGTTAATAGTTTGC
GCAACGTTGTTGCCATTGCTACAGGCATCGTGGTGTCACGCTCGTCGTTTGGTATGGCTTCATTCAGCTC
CGGTTCCCAACGATCAAGGCGAGTTACATGATCCCCCATGTTGTGCAAAAAAGCGGTTAGCTCCTTCGGT
CCTCCGATCGTTGTCAGAAGTAAGTTGGCCGCAGTGTTATCACTCATGGTTATGGCAGCACTGCATAATT
CTCTTACTGTCATGCCATCCGTAAGATGCTTTTCTGTGACTGGTGAGTACTCAACCAAGTCATTCTGAGA
ATAGTGTATGCGGCGACCGAGTTGCTCTTGCCCGGCGTCAATACGGGATAATACCGCGCCACATAGCAGA
ACTTTAAAAGTGCTCATCATTGGAAAACGTTCTTCGGGGCGAAAACTCTCAAGGATCTTACCGCTGTTGA
GATCCAGTTCGATGTAACCCACTCGTGCACCCAACTGATCTTCAGCATCTTTTACTTTCACCAGCGTTTC
TGGGTGAGCAAAAACAGGAAGGCAAAATGCCGCAAAAAAGGGAATAAGGGCGACACGGAAATGTTGAATA
CTCATACTCTTCCTTTTTCAATATTATTGAAGCATTTATCAGGGTTATTGTCTCATGAGCGGATACATAT
TTGAATGTATTTAGAAAAATAAACAAATAGGGGTTCCGCGCACATTTCCCCGAAAAGTGCCACCTGACGT
CTAAGAAACCATTATTATCATGACATTAACCTATAAAAATAGGCGTATCACGAGGCCCTTTCGTCTCGCG
CGTTTCGGTGATGACGGTGAAAACCTCTGACACATGCAGCTCCCGGAGGAATGTGTGTCAGTTAGGGTGT
GGAAAGTCCCCAGGCTCCCCAGGCAGGCAGAAGTATGCAAAGCATGCATCTCAATTAGTCAGCAACCAGG
TGTGGAAAGTCCCCAGGCTCCCCAGCAGGCAGAAGTATGCAAAGCATGCATCTCAATTAGTCAGCAACCA
TAGTCCCGCCCCTAACTCCGCCCATCCCGCCCCTAACTCCGCCCAGTTCCGCCCATTCTCCGCCCCATGG
CTGACTAATTTTTTTTATTTATGCAGAGGCCGAGGCCGCCTCTGCCTCTGAGCTATTCCAGAAGTAGTGA
GGAGGCTTTTTTGGAGGCCTAGGCTTTTGCAAAAAGCTCCCGGGAGCTTGTATATCCATTTTCGTCCCGG
AGACGGTCACAGCTTGTCTGTAAGCGGATGCCGGGAGCAGACAAGCCCGTCAGGGCGCGTCAGCGGGTGT
TGGCGGGTGTCGGGGCTGGCTTAACTATGCGGCATCAGAGCAGATTGTACTGAGAGTGCACCATATGCGG
TGTGAAATACCGCACAGATGCGTAAGGAGAAAATACCGCATCAGGAAATTGTAAGCGTTAATATTTTGTT
AAAATTCGCGTTAAATTTTTGTTAAATCAGCTCATTTTTTAACCAATAGGCCGAAATCGGCAAAATCCCT
TATAAATCAAAAGAATAGACCGAGATAGGGT
[37 nt withheld, positions 7872-7908]
AAAGAACGTGGACTCCAACGTCAAAGG
[49 nt withheld, positions 7936-7984]
T
[91 nt withheld, positions 7986-8076]
G
[124 nt withheld, positions 8078-8201]
CCATTCGCCATTCAGGCTGCGCAACTGTTGGGAAGGGCGATCGGTGCGGGCCTCTTCGCTATTACGCCAG
CTGGCGAAAGGGGGATGTGCTGCAAGGCGATTAAGTTGGGTAACGCCAGGGTTTTCCCAGTCACGACGTT
GTAAAACGACGGCCAGTGAATT
