>Addgene plasmid #72045 | Sema6d.5-AP-His | addgene partial sequence | sequence record 137479 | pMRB101-F 5'-aagatgcaggcagctgagtt-3'
ACGGTGGAGGGCAGTGTAGTCTGAGCAGTACTCGTTGCTGCCGCGCGCGCCACCAGACATAATAGCTGAC
AGACTAACAGACTGTTCCTTTCCATGGGTCTTTTCTGCAGAAGCTTGAATTCTCGAGGATCCGCGGCCGC
GCCACCATGGGGTTCCTTCTGCTTTGGTTCTGCGTGCTGTTCCTTCTGGTCTCCAGGTTACGGGCGGTCA
GCTTCCCAGAAGACGATGAGCCCCTCAACACGGTTGACTATCACTATTCAAGGCAATATCCGGTTTTTAG
AGGACGCCCTTCAGGCAACGAATCGCAGCACAGGCTGGACTTTCAGCTGATGTTGAAAATTCGAGACACA
CTTTATATTGCTGGCAGGGATCAAGTCTATACAGTGAACTTAAATGAAATCCCCCAAACAGAGGTGATAC
CAAGCAAGAAGCTGACGTGGAGGTCCAGACAGCAGGATCGAGAAAATTGTGCTATGAAAGGCAAGCATAA
AGATGAATGCCACAACTTCATCAAAGTCTTTGTCCCAAGAAATGATGAGATGGTTTTTGTCTGTGGTACC
AATGCTTTCAACCCGATGTGCAGATACTATAGGTTGAGAACGTTAGAGTATGATGGGGAAGAAATTAGTG
GCCTGGCACGATGCCCGTTTGATGCCCGACAAACCAATGTCGCCCTCTTTGCTGATGGAAAACTCTATTC
TGCCACAGTGGCTGATTTCCTGGCCAGTGATGCTGTCATTTACAGAAGCATGGGAGATGGATCTGCCCTT
CGCACAATAAAATACGATTCCAAGTGGATCAAAGAACCACACTTCCTTCATGCCATAGAATATGGAAACT
ATGTCTATT
