>Addgene plasmid #72045 | Sema6d.5-AP-His | addgene partial sequence | sequence record 137481 | SV40pA-R 5'-GAAATTTGTGATGCTATTGC-3'
ATAAGATCTCTAGATTAATGGTGATGGTGATGATGACCCGGGTGCGCGGCGTCGGTGGTGCCGGCGGGGG
GCGCCAGGTCGCAGGCGGTGTAGGGCTCCAGGCAGGCGGCGAAGGCCATGACGTGCGCTATGAAGGTCTG
CTCCTGCACGCCGTGAACCAGGTGCGCCTGCGGGCCGCGCGCGAACACCGCCACGTCCTCGCCTGCGTGG
GTCTCTTCGTCCAGGGGCACTGCTGACTGCTGCCGATACTCGGGGCTCCCGCTCTCGCTCTCGGTAACAT
CCGGCCGGGCGCCGTCCTTGAGCACATAGCCTGGACCGTTTCCGTATAGGAGGACCGTGTAGGCCTTCCT
GTCCCGGGCCTTGCCAGGGGCCAGCCCGAAGATGGAGCTCCCTCGCAGGGGGTAGCCTCCGAAGGAGAAG
ACGTGGGAGTGGTCGGCAGTGACGAGGCTCAGCGTGTCCTCCTCGCTGGTGAGCTGGCCCGCCCTCTCAA
TGGCGTCGTCGAACATGATCGTCTCAGTCAGTGCCCGGTAAGCCCTGCTTTCATGATGACCATGGTCGAT
GCGACCACCCTCCACGAAGAGGAAGAAGCCGCGGGGGTTCCTGCTCAGCAGGCGCAGGGCAGCCTCTGTC
ATCTCCATCAGGGAGGGGTCCAGTGTGGAGTCTCGGTGGATCTCGTATTTCATGTCTCCAGGCTCAAAGA
GACCCATGAGATGGGTCACAGACGGGTCCAGGGAAGCCTGCATGAGCTCAGTGCGGTTCCACACATACCG
GGCACCCTGGCGCTTCGCCAGCCATTCCTGCACCAGATTCTTCCCGTCCAGCCTGGTCCCACCTTGGCTG
TAGTCATCTGGGTACTC
